Addgene plasmid #190232: pAAV2-SynTetOff-palGFP
Purpose: AAV vector, high-level expression of EGFP with a palmitoylation signal derived from GAP-43 N-terminus (palGFP) in neuronal cells
Depositing lab: Hiroyuki Hioki. Depositing organization: Juntendo University. Publication: A Single Vector Platform for High-Level Gene Transduction of Central Neurons: Adeno-Associated Virus Vector Equipped with the Tet-Off System. Sohn J, Takahashi M, Okamoto S, Ishida Y, Furuta T, Hioki H. PLoS One. 2017 Jan 6;12(1):e0169611. doi: 10.1371/journal.pone.0169611. eCollection 2017. PubMed 28060929.
Backbone
  Vector backbone: pAAV-MCS
  Backbone manufacturer: Stratagene
  Backbone size w/o insert (bp): 4650
  Vector type: Mammalian Expression, AAV
Growth in bacteria
  Bacterial resistance: Ampicillin, 100 μg/mL
  Growth temperature: 37°C
  Growth strain: NEB Stable
  Copy number: High Copy
Gene/Insert
  Gene/Insert name: EGFP
  Species: aequorea victoria
  Insert size (bp): 720
  Tag / fusion protein: palmitoylation signal sequence (N terminal on insert)
Terms and licenses: Academic/Nonprofit Terms; Industry Terms: Not Available to Industry
How to cite: pAAV2-SynTetOff-palGFP was a gift from Hiroyuki Hioki (Addgene plasmid # 190232 ; http://n2t.net/addgene:190232 ; RRID:Addgene_190232)
