[The description below was written by a language model from this plasmid's Addgene catalogue record and pLannotate feature annotations shown in this document.]
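Description:
pAAV2-SynTetOff-palGFP is an adeno-associated virus transfer plasmid built on the pAAV-MCS backbone for high-level expression of a membrane-targeted green fluorescent protein in neurons. It is propagated in bacteria as a high-copy plasmid through a ColE1/pUC-type origin and selected with ampicillin (AmpR, β-lactamase). An f1 phage origin is also present. The payload lies between AAV2 inverted terminal repeats, which direct replication and packaging of the intervening DNA into AAV particles. One ITR is annotated in full, while the other was detected only as short fragments in the sequencing-derived record. Gateway attB1 and attB2 sites flank the cassette just inside the ITRs, suggesting it was assembled or transferred by recombinational cloning.

The payload places both halves of a Tet-Off system in one vector as two divergently oriented units. On the reverse strand, a human synapsin I promoter, which confers neuron-specific expression, drives a tetracycline-controlled transactivator carrying minimal VP16 activation domains and terminated by an SV40 poly(A) signal. The automated annotation labels this as an rtTA3 fragment, but the construct name and associated publication describe a Tet-Off design, in which the activator works in the absence of doxycycline. On the forward strand, a tight TRE promoter (seven tet operators plus a minimal CMV promoter) drives palGFP: EGFP fused at its N terminus to the palmitoylation signal of GAP-43, followed by a bGH poly(A) signal.

Neuron-restricted transactivator expression thus amplifies reporter output. The palmitoylation signal anchors EGFP to membranes, a feature generally useful for visualising fine neuronal processes.
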