Features (pLannotate 1.2.2; 23 found; start..end, strand, type, name):
     23..50      +  repeat_region  AAV2 ITR (fragment): inverted terminal repeat of adeno-associated virus serotype 2 inverted
     79..106     +  repeat_region  AAV2 ITR (fragment): inverted terminal repeat of adeno-associated virus serotype 2 inverted
    156..180     +  protein_bind   attB1: mutant version of attB; recombination site for the Gateway® BP reaction BP Clonase™
    189..257     +  CDS            large T antigen (fragment): large T antigen from SV40 (simian virus 40)
    280..401     +  polyA_signal   SV40 poly(A) signal: SV40 polyadenylation signal
    434..544     -  CDS            VP48: 3 tandem repeats of the minimal activation domain of herpes simplex virus VP16 (Cheng et al., 2013)
    474..1171    -  CDS            rtTA3 (fragment): reverse tetracycline transactivator 3 activates expression from Tet-responsive promoters in the presence of doxycycline
   1175..1204    +  misc_feature   MCS (fragment): pBluescript multiple cloning site
   1205..1584    -  promoter       hSyn promoter (fragment): human synapsin I promoter; confers neuron-specific expression (Kügler et al., 2003)
   1692..2006    +  promoter       tight TRE promoter: Tet-responsive promoter PTight, consisting of seven tet operator sequences followed by the minimal CMV promoter
   2011..2037    +  misc_feature   MCS (fragment): pUC18/19 multiple cloning site
   2044..2103    +  CDS            Gap43 (fragment): NEUM_RAT - Experimental evidence at protein level: Swiss-Prot protein existence level 1. This protein is associated with nerve growth. It is a major component of the motile 'growth cones' that form the tips of elongating axons. Plays a role in axonal and dendritic filopodia induction (By similarity). From Rattus norvegicus (Rat).
   2122..2841    +  CDS            EGFP: the original enhanced GFP (Yang et al., 1996) mammalian codon-optimized
   2848..3072    +  polyA_signal   bGH poly(A) signal: bovine growth hormone polyadenylation signal
   3095..3119    -  protein_bind   attB2: mutant version of attB; recombination site for the Gateway® BP reaction BP Clonase™
   3142..3282    +  repeat_region  AAV2 ITR: inverted terminal repeat of adeno-associated virus serotype 2 inverted
   3287..3338    -  misc_feature   bom (fragment): basis of mobility region from pBR322
   3357..3812    +  rep_origin     f1 ori (sequence partly withheld): f1 bacteriophage origin of replication; arrow indicates direction of (+) strand synthesis
   3813..3862    -  misc_feature   bom (fragment): basis of mobility region from pBR322
   3964..3999    -  CDS            rop (fragment): Rop protein, which maintains plasmids at low copy number; rop
   4094..4198    +  promoter       AmpR promoter: bla
   4199..5059    +  CDS            AmpR: β-lactamase; bla; confers resistance to ampicillin, carbenicillin, and related antibiotics
   5230..5818    +  rep_origin     ori: high-copy-number ColE1/pMB1/pBR322/pUC origin of replication
>Addgene plasmid #190232 | pAAV2-SynTetOff-palGFP | addgene full sequence | sequence record 376649 | Addgene NGS Result
TGCTCACATGTCCTGCAGGCAGCTGCGCGCTCGCTCGCTCACTGAGGCCGCCCGGGCGTCGGGCGACCTT
TGGTCGCCCGGCCTCAGTGAGCGAGCGAGCGCGCAGAGAGGGAGTGGCCAACTCCATCACTAGGGGTTCC
TGCGGCCGCACGCGTACAAGTTTGTACAAAAAAGCAGGCTTTGGATCTTACCACATTTGTAGAGGTTTTA
CTTGCTTTAAAAAACCTCCCACACCTCCCCCTGAACCTGAAACATAAAATGAATGCAATTGTTGTTGTTA
ACTTGTTTATTGCAGCTTATAATGGTTACAAATAAAGCAATAGCATCACAAATTTCACAAATAAAGCATT
TTTTTCACTGCATTCTAGTTGTGGTTTGTCCAAACTCATCAATGTATCTTATCATGTCTGAGATCCTTAC
TTAGTTACCCGGGGAGCATGTCAAGGTCAAAATCGTCAAGAGCGTCAGCAGGCAGCATATCAAGGTCAAA
GTCGTCAAGGGCATCGGCTGGGAGCATGTCTAAGTCAAAATCGTCAAGGGCGTCGGCCGGCCCGCCGCTT
TCGCACTTTAGCTGTTTCTCCAGGCCACATATGATTAGTTCCAGGCCGAAAAGGAAGGCAGGTTCGGCTC
CCTGATGGTCGAACAGCTCAATTGCTTGTCTCAGAAGTGGGGGCATAGAATCGGTGGTAGGTGTCTCTCT
TTCCTCTTTTGCTACTTGATGCTCCTGATCCTCCAATACGCAGCCCAGTGTAAAGTGGCCCACGGCGGAC
AGAGCGTACAGTGCGTTCTCCAGGGAGAAGCCTTGCTGACACAGGAACGCGAGCTGATTTTCCAGGGTTT
CGTACTGTTTCTCTGTTGGGCGGGTGCCGAGATGCACTTTAGCCCCGTCGCGATGTGAGAGGAGAGCACA
GCGGAATGACTTGGCGTTGTTCCGCAGAAAGTCTTGCCATGACTCGCCTTCCAGGGGGCAGAAGTGGGTA
TGATGCCTGTCCAGCATCTCGATTGCCAGGGCATCGAGCAGGGCCCGCTTGTTCTTCACGTGCCAGTACA
GGGTAGGCTGCTCAACTCCCAGCTTTTGAGCGAGTTTCCTTGTCGTCAGGCCTTCGATACCGACTTCATT
GAGTAATTCCAGAGCAGAGTTTATGACTTTGCTCTTGTCCAGTCTAGACATGGTGAATTCGATATCAAGC
TTATCGATACCGTCCGCCGCAGCGCAGATGGTCGCGCCCGTGCCCCCCTATCTCGCGCCTCGCGTGGTGC
GGTCCGGCTGGGCCGGCGGCGGCGCGGACGCGACCAAGGTGGCCGGGAAGGGGAGTTTGCGGGGGACCGG
CGAGTGACGTCAGCGCGCCTTCAGTGCTGAGGCGGCGGTGGCGCGCGCCGCCAGGCGGGGGCGAAGGCAC
TGTCCGCGGTGCTGAAGCTGGCAGTGCGCACGCGCCTCGCCGCATCCTGTTTCCCCTCCCCCTCTCTGAT
AGGGGATGCGCAATTTGGGGAATGGGGGTTGGGTGCTTGTCCAGTGGGTCGGGGTCGGTCGTCAGGTAGG
CACCCCCACCCCGCCTCATCCTGGTCCTAAAACCCACTTGCACTCATACGCAGGGCCCTCTGCAGCTCGA
CCGCGCCGCCCCGGGCGGCTCGCTGCTGCCCCCTAGCGGGGGAGGGACGTAATTACATCCCTGGGGGCTT
TGGGGGGGCTCGAGTTTACTCCCTATCAGTGATAGAGAACGTATGTCGAGTTTACTCCCTATCAGTGATA
GAGAACGATGTCGAGTTTACTCCCTATCAGTGATAGAGAACGTATGTCGAGTTTACTCCCTATCAGTGAT
AGAGAACGTATGTCGAGTTTACTCCCTATCAGTGATAGAGAACGTATGTCGAGTTTATCCCTATCAGTGA
TAGAGAACGTATGTCGAGTTTACTCCCTATCAGTGATAGAGAACGTATGTCGAGGTAGGCGTGTACGGTG
GGAGGCCTATATAAGCAGAGCTCGTTTAGTGAACCGTCAGATCGCCTGGAGAATTCGAGCTCGGTACCCG
GGGATCCGCCACCATGCTGTGCTGTATGCGAAGAACCAAACAGGTTGAAAAGAATGATGAGGACCAAAAG
ATCCACCGGCCGGTCGCCACCATGGTGAGCAAGGGCGAGGAGCTGTTCACCGGGGTGGTGCCCATCCTGG
TCGAGCTGGACGGCGACGTAAACGGCCACAAGTTCAGCGTGTCCGGCGAGGGCGAGGGCGATGCCACCTA
CGGCAAGCTGACCCTGAAGTTCATCTGCACCACCGGCAAGCTGCCCGTGCCCTGGCCCACCCTCGTGACC
ACCCTGACCTACGGCGTGCAGTGCTTCAGCCGCTACCCCGACCACATGAAGCAGCACGACTTCTTCAAGT
CCGCCATGCCCGAAGGCTACGTCCAGGAGCGCACCATCTTCTTCAAGGACGACGGCAACTACAAGACCCG
CGCCGAGGTGAAGTTCGAGGGCGACACCCTGGTGAACCGCATCGAGCTGAAGGGCATCGACTTCAAGGAG
GACGGCAACATCCTGGGGCACAAGCTGGAGTACAACTACAACAGCCACAACGTCTATATCATGGCCGACA
AGCAGAAGAACGGCATCAAGGTGAACTTCAAGATCCGCCACAACATCGAGGACGGCAGCGTGCAGCTCGC
CGACCACTACCAGCAGAACACCCCCATCGGCGACGGCCCCGTGCTGCTGCCCGACAACCACTACCTGAGC
ACCCAGTCCGCCCTGAGCAAAGACCCCAACGAGAAGCGCGATCACATGGTCCTGCTGGAGTTCGTGACCG
CCGCCGGGATCACTCTCGGCATGGACGAGCTGTACAAGTAAACGCGTCTGTGCCTTCTAGTTGCCAGCCA
TCTGTTGTTTGCCCCTCCCCCGTGCCTTCCTTGACCCTGGAAGGTGCCACTCCCACTGTCCTTTCCTAAT
AAAATGAGGAAATTGCATCGCATTGTCTGAGTAGGTGTCATTCTATTCTGGGGGGTGGGGTGGGGCAGGA
CAGCAAGGGGGAGGATTGGGAAGACAATAGCAGGCATGCTGGGGATGCGGTGGGCTCTATGGGCGGCCGC
GTCGAGATATCTAGACCCAGCTTTCTTGTACAAAGTGGTCACGTGCGGACCGAGCGGCCGCAGGAACCCC
TAGTGATGGAGTTGGCCACTCCCTCTCTGCGCGCTCGCTCGCTCACTGAGGCCGGGCGACCAAAGGTCGC
CCGACGCCCGGGCTTTGCCCGGGCGGCCTCAGTGAGCGAGCGAGCGCGCAGCTGCCTGCAGGGGCGCCTG
ATGCGGTATTTTCTCCTTACGCATCTGTGCGGTATTTCACACCGCATA
[95 nt withheld, positions 3339-3433]
T
[46 nt withheld, positions 3435-3480]
C
[141 nt withheld, positions 3482-3622]
CCTTTGACGTTGGAGTCCACGTTCTTT
[37 nt withheld, positions 3650-3686]
ACTCTATCTCGGGCTATTCTTTTGATTTATAAGGGATTTTGCCGATTTCGGTCTATTGGTTAAAAAATGA
GCTGATTTAACAAAAATTTAACGCGAATTTTAACAAAATATTAACGTTTACAATTTTATGGTGCACTCTC
AGTACAATCTGCTCTGATGCCGCATAGTTAAGCCAGCCCCGACACCCGCCAACACCCGCTGACGCGCCCT
GACGGGCTTGTCTGCTCCCGGCATCCGCTTACAGACAAGCTGTGACCGTCTCCGGGAGCTGCATGTGTCA
GAGGTTTTCACCGTCATCACCGAAACGCGCGAGACGAAAGGGCCTCGTGATACGCCTATTTTTATAGGTT
AATGTCATGATAATAATGGTTTCTTAGACGTCAGGTGGCACTTTTCGGGGAAATGTGCGCGGAACCCCTA
TTTGTTTATTTTTCTAAATACATTCAAATATGTATCCGCTCATGAGACAATAACCCTGATAAATGCTTCA
ATAATATTGAAAAAGGAAGAGTATGAGTATTCAACATTTCCGTGTCGCCCTTATTCCCTTTTTTGCGGCA
TTTTGCCTTCCTGTTTTTGCTCACCCAGAAACGCTGGTGAAAGTAAAAGATGCTGAAGATCAGTTGGGTG
CACGAGTGGGTTACATCGAACTGGATCTCAACAGCGGTAAGATCCTTGAGAGTTTTCGCCCCGAAGAACG
TTTTCCAATGATGAGCACTTTTAAAGTTCTGCTATGTGGCGCGGTATTATCCCGTATTGACGCCGGGCAA
GAGCAACTCGGTCGCCGCATACACTATTCTCAGAATGACTTGGTTGAGTACTCACCAGTCACAGAAAAGC
ATCTTACGGATGGCATGACAGTAAGAGAATTATGCAGTGCTGCCATAACCATGAGTGATAACACTGCGGC
CAACTTACTTCTGACAACGATCGGAGGACCGAAGGAGCTAACCGCTTTTTTGCACAACATGGGGGATCAT
GTAACTCGCCTTGATCGTTGGGAACCGGAGCTGAATGAAGCCATACCAAACGACGAGCGTGACACCACGA
TGCCTGTAGCAATGGCAACAACGTTGCGCAAACTATTAACTGGCGAACTACTTACTCTAGCTTCCCGGCA
ACAATTAATAGACTGGATGGAGGCGGATAAAGTTGCAGGACCACTTCTGCGCTCGGCCCTTCCGGCTGGC
TGGTTTATTGCTGATAAATCTGGAGCCGGTGAGCGTGGGTCTCGCGGTATCATTGCAGCACTGGGGCCAG
ATGGTAAGCCCTCCCGTATCGTAGTTATCTACACGACGGGGAGTCAGGCAACTATGGATGAACGAAATAG
ACAGATCGCTGAGATAGGTGCCTCACTGATTAAGCATTGGTAACTGTCAGACCAAGTTTACTCATATATA
CTTTAGATTGATTTAAAACTTCATTTTTAATTTAAAAGGATCTAGGTGAAGATCCTTTTTGATAATCTCA
TGACCAAAATCCCTTAACGTGAGTTTTCGTTCCACTGAGCGTCAGACCCCGTAGAAAAGATCAAAGGATC
TTCTTGAGATCCTTTTTTTCTGCGCGTAATCTGCTGCTTGCAAACAAAAAAACCACCGCTACCAGCGGTG
GTTTGTTTGCCGGATCAAGAGCTACCAACTCTTTTTCCGAAGGTAACTGGCTTCAGCAGAGCGCAGATAC
CAAATACTGTTCTTCTAGTGTAGCCGTAGTTAGGCCACCACTTCAAGAACTCTGTAGCACCGCCTACATA
CCTCGCTCTGCTAATCCTGTTACCAGTGGCTGCTGCCAGTGGCGATAAGTCGTGTCTTACCGGGTTGGAC
TCAAGACGATAGTTACCGGATAAGGCGCAGCGGTCGGGCTGAACGGGGGGTTCGTGCACACAGCCCAGCT
TGGAGCGAACGACCTACACCGAACTGAGATACCTACAGCGTGAGCTATGAGAAAGCGCCACGCTTCCCGA
AGGGAGAAAGGCGGACAGGTATCCGGTAAGCGGCAGGGTCGGAACAGGAGAGCGCACGAGGGAGCTTCCA
GGGGGAAACGCCTGGTATCTTTATAGTCCTGTCGGGTTTCGCCACCTCTGACTTGAGCGTCGATTTTTGT
GATGCTCGTCAGGGGGGCGGAGCCTATGGAAAAACGCCAGCAACGCGGCCTTTTTACGGTTCCTGGCCTT
TTGCTGGCCTTT
